>Addgene plasmid #159984 | pCMV-PE2-VRER | depositor full sequence | sequence record 309597 | pCMV-PE2-VRER sequence 9753 bps
GACATTGATTATTGACTAGTTATTAATAGTAATCAATTACGGGGTCATTAGTTCATAGCCCATATATGGA
GTTCCGCGTTACATAACTTACGGTAAATGGCCCGCCTGGCTGACCGCCCAACGACCCCCGCCCATTGACG
TCAATAATGACGTATGTTCCCATAGTAACGCCAATAGGGACTTTCCATTGACGTCAATGGGTGGAGTATT
TACGGTAAACTGCCCACTTGGCAGTACATCAAGTGTATCATATGCCAAGTACGCCCCCTATTGACGTCAA
TGACGGTAAATGGCCCGCCTGGCATTATGCCCAGTACATGACCTTATGGGACTTTCCTACTTGGCAGTAC
ATCTACGTATTAGTCATCGCTATTACCATGGTGATGCGGTTTTGGCAGTACATCAATGGGCGTGGATAGC
GGTTTGACTCACGGGGATTTCCAAGTCTCCACCCCATTGACGTCAATGGGAGTTTGTTTTGGCACCAAAA
TCAACGGGACTTTCCAAAATGTCGTAACAACTCCGCCCCATTGACGCAAATGGGCGGTAGGCGTGTACGG
TGGGAGGTCTATATAAGCAGAGCTGGTTTAGTGAACCGTCAGATCCGCTAGAGATCCGCGGCCGCTAATA
CGACTCACTATAGGGAGAGCCGCCACCATGAAACGGACAGCCGACGGAAGCGAGTTCGAGTCACCAAAGA
AGAAGCGGAAAGTCGACAAGAAGTACAGCATCGGCCTGGACATCGGCACCAACTCTGTGGGCTGGGCCGT
GATCACCGACGAGTACAAGGTGCCCAGCAAGAAATTCAAGGTGCTGGGCAACACCGACCGGCACAGCATC
AAGAAGAACCTGATCGGAGCCCTGCTGTTCGACAGCGGCGAAACAGCCGAGGCCACCCGGCTGAAGAGAA
CCGCCAGAAGAAGATACACCAGACGGAAGAACCGGATCTGCTATCTGCAAGAGATCTTCAGCAACGAGAT
GGCCAAGGTGGACGACAGCTTCTTCCACAGACTGGAAGAGTCCTTCCTGGTGGAAGAGGATAAGAAGCAC
GAGCGGCACCCCATCTTCGGCAACATCGTGGACGAGGTGGCCTACCACGAGAAGTACCCCACCATCTACC
ACCTGAGAAAGAAACTGGTGGACAGCACCGACAAGGCCGACCTGCGGCTGATCTATCTGGCCCTGGCCCA
CATGATCAAGTTCCGGGGCCACTTCCTGATCGAGGGCGACCTGAACCCCGACAACAGCGACGTGGACAAG
CTGTTCATCCAGCTGGTGCAGACCTACAACCAGCTGTTCGAGGAAAACCCCATCAACGCCAGCGGCGTGG
ACGCCAAGGCCATCCTGTCTGCCAGACTGAGCAAGAGCAGACGGCTGGAAAATCTGATCGCCCAGCTGCC
CGGCGAGAAGAAGAATGGCCTGTTCGGAAACCTGATTGCCCTGAGCCTGGGCCTGACCCCCAACTTCAAG
AGCAACTTCGACCTGGCCGAGGATGCCAAACTGCAGCTGAGCAAGGACACCTACGACGACGACCTGGACA
ACCTGCTGGCCCAGATCGGCGACCAGTACGCCGACCTGTTTCTGGCCGCCAAGAACCTGTCCGACGCCAT
CCTGCTGAGCGACATCCTGAGAGTGAACACCGAGATCACCAAGGCCCCCCTGAGCGCCTCTATGATCAAG
AGATACGACGAGCACCACCAGGACCTGACCCTGCTGAAAGCTCTCGTGCGGCAGCAGCTGCCTGAGAAGT
ACAAAGAGATTTTCTTCGACCAGAGCAAGAACGGCTACGCCGGCTACATTGACGGCGGAGCCAGCCAGGA
AGAGTTCTACAAGTTCATCAAGCCCATCCTGGAAAAGATGGACGGCACCGAGGAACTGCTCGTGAAGCTG
AACAGAGAGGACCTGCTGCGGAAGCAGCGGACCTTCGACAACGGCAGCATCCCCCACCAGATCCACCTGG
GAGAGCTGCACGCCATTCTGCGGCGGCAGGAAGATTTTTACCCATTCCTGAAGGACAACCGGGAAAAGAT
CGAGAAGATCCTGACCTTCCGCATCCCCTACTACGTGGGCCCTCTGGCCAGGGGAAACAGCAGATTCGCC
TGGATGACCAGAAAGAGCGAGGAAACCATCACCCCCTGGAACTTCGAGGAAGTGGTGGACAAGGGCGCTT
CCGCCCAGAGCTTCATCGAGCGGATGACCAACTTCGATAAGAACCTGCCCAACGAGAAGGTGCTGCCCAA
GCACAGCCTGCTGTACGAGTACTTCACCGTGTATAACGAGCTGACCAAAGTGAAATACGTGACCGAGGGA
ATGAGAAAGCCCGCCTTCCTGAGCGGCGAGCAGAAAAAGGCCATCGTGGACCTGCTGTTCAAGACCAACC
GGAAAGTGACCGTGAAGCAGCTGAAAGAGGACTACTTCAAGAAAATCGAGTGCTTCGACTCCGTGGAAAT
CTCCGGCGTGGAAGATCGGTTCAACGCCTCCCTGGGCACATACCACGATCTGCTGAAAATTATCAAGGAC
AAGGACTTCCTGGACAATGAGGAAAACGAGGACATTCTGGAAGATATCGTGCTGACCCTGACACTGTTTG
AGGACAGAGAGATGATCGAGGAACGGCTGAAAACCTATGCCCACCTGTTCGACGACAAAGTGATGAAGCA
GCTGAAGCGGCGGAGATACACCGGCTGGGGCAGGCTGAGCCGGAAGCTGATCAACGGCATCCGGGACAAG
CAGTCCGGCAAGACAATCCTGGATTTCCTGAAGTCCGACGGCTTCGCCAACAGAAACTTCATGCAGCTGA
TCCACGACGACAGCCTGACCTTTAAAGAGGACATCCAGAAAGCCCAGGTGTCCGGCCAGGGCGATAGCCT
GCACGAGCACATTGCCAATCTGGCCGGCAGCCCCGCCATTAAGAAGGGCATCCTGCAGACAGTGAAGGTG
GTGGACGAGCTCGTGAAAGTGATGGGCCGGCACAAGCCCGAGAACATCGTGATCGAAATGGCCAGAGAGA
ACCAGACCACCCAGAAGGGACAGAAGAACAGCCGCGAGAGAATGAAGCGGATCGAAGAGGGCATCAAAGA
GCTGGGCAGCCAGATCCTGAAAGAACACCCCGTGGAAAACACCCAGCTGCAGAACGAGAAGCTGTACCTG
TACTACCTGCAGAATGGGCGGGATATGTACGTGGACCAGGAACTGGACATCAACCGGCTGTCCGACTACG
ATGTGGACGCTATCGTGCCTCAGAGCTTTCTGAAGGACGACTCCATCGACAACAAGGTGCTGACCAGAAG
CGACAAGAACCGGGGCAAGAGCGACAACGTGCCCTCCGAAGAGGTCGTGAAGAAGATGAAGAACTACTGG
CGGCAGCTGCTGAACGCCAAGCTGATTACCCAGAGAAAGTTCGACAATCTGACCAAGGCCGAGAGAGGCG
GCCTGAGCGAACTGGATAAGGCCGGCTTCATCAAGAGACAGCTGGTGGAAACCCGGCAGATCACAAAGCA
CGTGGCACAGATCCTGGACTCCCGGATGAACACTAAGTACGACGAGAATGACAAGCTGATCCGGGAAGTG
AAAGTGATCACCCTGAAGTCCAAGCTGGTGTCCGATTTCCGGAAGGATTTCCAGTTTTACAAAGTGCGCG
AGATCAACAACTACCACCACGCCCACGACGCCTACCTGAACGCCGTCGTGGGAACCGCCCTGATCAAAAA
GTACCCTAAGCTGGAAAGCGAGTTCGTGTACGGCGACTACAAGGTGTACGACGTGCGGAAGATGATCGCC
AAGAGCGAGCAGGAAATCGGCAAGGCTACCGCCAAGTACTTCTTCTACAGCAACATCATGAACTTTTTCA
AGACCGAGATTACCCTGGCCAACGGCGAGATCCGGAAGCGGCCTCTGATCGAGACAAACGGCGAAACCGG
GGAGATCGTGTGGGATAAGGGCCGGGATTTTGCCACCGTGCGGAAAGTGCTGAGCATGCCCCAAGTGAAT
ATCGTGAAAAAGACCGAGGTGCAGACAGGCGGCTTCAGCAAAGAGTCTATCCTGCCCAAGAGGAACAGCG
ATAAGCTGATCGCCAGAAAGAAGGACTGGGACCCTAAGAAGTACGGCGGCTTCGTGAGCCCCACCGTGGC
CTATTCTGTGCTGGTGGTGGCCAAAGTGGAAAAGGGCAAGTCCAAGAAACTGAAGAGTGTGAAAGAGCTG
CTGGGGATCACCATCATGGAAAGAAGCAGCTTCGAGAAGAATCCCATCGACTTTCTGGAAGCCAAGGGCT
ACAAAGAAGTGAAAAAGGACCTGATCATCAAGCTGCCTAAGTACTCCCTGTTCGAGCTGGAAAACGGCCG
GAAGAGAATGCTGGCCTCTGCCAGAGAACTGCAGAAGGGAAACGAACTGGCCCTGCCCTCCAAATATGTG
AACTTCCTGTACCTGGCCAGCCACTATGAGAAGCTGAAGGGCTCCCCCGAGGATAATGAGCAGAAACAGC
TGTTTGTGGAACAGCACAAGCACTACCTGGACGAGATCATCGAGCAGATCAGCGAGTTCTCCAAGAGAGT
GATCCTGGCCGACGCTAATCTGGACAAAGTGCTGTCCGCCTACAACAAGCACCGGGATAAGCCCATCAGA
GAGCAGGCCGAGAATATCATCCACCTGTTTACCCTGACCAATCTGGGAGCCCCTGCCGCCTTCAAGTACT
TTGACACCACCATCGACCGGAAGGAGTACAGAAGCACCAAAGAGGTGCTGGACGCCACCCTGATCCACCA
GAGCATCACCGGCCTGTACGAGACACGGATCGACCTGTCTCAGCTGGGAGGTGACTCTGGAGGATCTAGC
GGAGGATCCTCTGGCAGCGAGACACCAGGAACAAGCGAGTCAGCAACACCAGAGAGCAGTGGCGGCAGCA
GCGGCGGCAGCAGCACCCTAAATATAGAAGATGAGTATCGGCTACATGAGACCTCAAAAGAGCCAGATGT
TTCTCTAGGGTCCACATGGCTGTCTGATTTTCCTCAGGCCTGGGCGGAAACCGGGGGCATGGGACTGGCA
GTTCGCCAAGCTCCTCTGATCATACCTCTGAAAGCAACCTCTACCCCCGTGTCCATAAAACAATACCCCA
TGTCACAAGAAGCCAGACTGGGGATCAAGCCCCACATACAGAGACTGTTGGACCAGGGAATACTGGTACC
CTGCCAGTCCCCCTGGAACACGCCCCTGCTACCCGTTAAGAAACCAGGGACTAATGATTATAGGCCTGTC
CAGGATCTGAGAGAAGTCAACAAGCGGGTGGAAGACATCCACCCCACCGTGCCCAACCCTTACAACCTCT
TGAGCGGGCTCCCACCGTCCCACCAGTGGTACACTGTGCTTGATTTAAAGGATGCCTTTTTCTGCCTGAG
ACTCCACCCCACCAGTCAGCCTCTCTTCGCCTTTGAGTGGAGAGATCCAGAGATGGGAATCTCAGGACAA
TTGACCTGGACCAGACTCCCACAGGGTTTCAAAAACAGTCCCACCCTGTTTAATGAGGCACTGCACAGAG
ACCTAGCAGACTTCCGGATCCAGCACCCAGACTTGATCCTGCTACAGTACGTGGATGACTTACTGCTGGC
CGCCACTTCTGAGCTAGACTGCCAACAAGGTACTCGGGCCCTGTTACAAACCCTAGGGAACCTCGGGTAT
CGGGCCTCGGCCAAGAAAGCCCAAATTTGCCAGAAACAGGTCAAGTATCTGGGGTATCTTCTAAAAGAGG
GTCAGAGATGGCTGACTGAGGCCAGAAAAGAGACTGTGATGGGGCAGCCTACTCCGAAGACCCCTCGACA
ACTAAGGGAGTTCCTAGGGAAGGCAGGCTTCTGTCGCCTCTTCATCCCTGGGTTTGCAGAAATGGCAGCC
CCCCTGTACCCTCTCACCAAACCGGGGACTCTGTTTAATTGGGGCCCAGACCAACAAAAGGCCTATCAAG
AAATCAAGCAAGCTCTTCTAACTGCCCCAGCCCTGGGGTTGCCAGATTTGACTAAGCCCTTTGAACTCTT
TGTCGACGAGAAGCAGGGCTACGCCAAAGGTGTCCTAACGCAAAAACTGGGACCTTGGCGTCGGCCGGTG
GCCTACCTGTCCAAAAAGCTAGACCCAGTAGCAGCTGGGTGGCCCCCTTGCCTACGGATGGTAGCAGCCA
TTGCCGTACTGACAAAGGATGCAGGCAAGCTAACCATGGGACAGCCACTAGTCATTCTGGCCCCCCATGC
AGTAGAGGCACTAGTCAAACAACCCCCCGACCGCTGGCTTTCCAACGCCCGGATGACTCACTATCAGGCC
TTGCTTTTGGACACGGACCGGGTCCAGTTCGGACCGGTGGTAGCCCTGAACCCGGCTACGCTGCTCCCAC
TGCCTGAGGAAGGGCTGCAACACAACTGCCTTGATATCCTGGCCGAAGCCCACGGAACCCGACCCGACCT
AACGGACCAGCCGCTCCCAGACGCCGACCACACCTGGTACACGGATGGAAGCAGTCTCTTACAAGAGGGA
CAGCGTAAGGCGGGAGCTGCGGTGACCACCGAGACCGAGGTAATCTGGGCTAAAGCCCTGCCAGCCGGGA
CATCCGCTCAGCGGGCTGAACTGATAGCACTCACCCAGGCCCTAAAGATGGCAGAAGGTAAGAAGCTAAA
TGTTTATACTGATAGCCGTTATGCTTTTGCTACTGCCCATATCCATGGAGAAATATACAGAAGGCGTGGG
TGGCTCACATCAGAAGGCAAAGAGATCAAAAATAAAGACGAGATCTTGGCCCTACTAAAAGCCCTCTTTC
TGCCCAAAAGACTTAGCATAATCCATTGTCCAGGACATCAAAAGGGACACAGCGCCGAGGCTAGAGGCAA
CCGGATGGCTGACCAAGCGGCCCGAAAGGCAGCCATCACAGAGACTCCAGACACCTCTACCCTCCTCATA
GAAAATTCATCACCCTCTGGCGGCTCAAAAAGAACCGCCGACGGCAGCGAATTCGAGCCCAAGAAGAAGA
GGAAAGTCTAACCGGTCATCATCACCATCACCATTGAGTTTAAACCCGCTGATCAGCCTCGACTGTGCCT
TCTAGTTGCCAGCCATCTGTTGTTTGCCCCTCCCCCGTGCCTTCCTTGACCCTGGAAGGTGCCACTCCCA
CTGTCCTTTCCTAATAAAATGAGAAAATTGCATCGCATTGTCTGAGTAGGTGTCATTCTATTCTGGGGGG
TGGGGTGGGGCAGGACAGCAAGGGGGAGGATTGGGAAGACAATAGCAGGCATGCTGGGGATGCGGTGGGC
TCTATGGCTTCTGAGGCGGAAAGAACCAGCTGGGGCTCGATACCGTCGACCTCTAGCTAGAGCTTGGCGT
AATCATGGTCATAGCTGTTTCCTGTGTGAAATTGTTATCCGCTCACAATTCCACACAACATACGAGCCGG
AAGCATAAAGTGTAAAGCCTAGGGTGCCTAATGAGTGAGCTAACTCACATTAATTGCGTTGCGCTCACTG
CCCGCTTTCCAGTCGGGAAACCTGTCGTGCCAGCTGCATTAATGAATCGGCCAACGCGCGGGGAGAGGCG
GTTTGCGTATTGGGCGCTCTTCCGCTTCCTCGCTCACTGACTCGCTGCGCTCGGTCGTTCGGCTGCGGCG
AGCGGTATCAGCTCACTCAAAGGCGGTAATACGGTTATCCACAGAATCAGGGGATAACGCAGGAAAGAAC
ATGTGAGCAAAAGGCCAGCAAAAGGCCAGGAACCGTAAAAAGGCCGCGTTGCTGGCGTTTTTCCATAGGC
TCCGCCCCCCTGACGAGCATCACAAAAATCGACGCTCAAGTCAGAGGTGGCGAAACCCGACAGGACTATA
AAGATACCAGGCGTTTCCCCCTGGAAGCTCCCTCGTGCGCTCTCCTGTTCCGACCCTGCCGCTTACCGGA
TACCTGTCCGCCTTTCTCCCTTCGGGAAGCGTGGCGCTTTCTCATAGCTCACGCTGTAGGTATCTCAGTT
CGGTGTAGGTCGTTCGCTCCAAGCTGGGCTGTGTGCACGAACCCCCCGTTCAGCCCGACCGCTGCGCCTT
ATCCGGTAACTATCGTCTTGAGTCCAACCCGGTAAGACACGACTTATCGCCACTGGCAGCAGCCACTGGT
AACAGGATTAGCAGAGCGAGGTATGTAGGCGGTGCTACAGAGTTCTTGAAGTGGTGGCCTAACTACGGCT
ACACTAGAAGAACAGTATTTGGTATCTGCGCTCTGCTGAAGCCAGTTACCTTCGGAAAAAGAGTTGGTAG
CTCTTGATCCGGCAAACAAACCACCGCTGGTAGCGGTGGTTTTTTTGTTTGCAAGCAGCAGATTACGCGC
AGAAAAAAAGGATCTCAAGAAGATCCTTTGATCTTTTCTACGGGGTCTGACACTCAGTGGAACGAAAACT
CACGTTAAGGGATTTTGGTCATGAGATTATCAAAAAGGATCTTCACCTAGATCCTTTTAAATTAAAAATG
AAGTTTTAAATCAATCTAAAGTATATATGAGTAAACTTGGTCTGACAGTTACCAATGCTTAATCAGTGAG
GCACCTATCTCAGCGATCTGTCTATTTCGTTCATCCATAGTTGCCTGACTCCCCGTCGTGTAGATAACTA
CGATACGGGAGGGCTTACCATCTGGCCCCAGTGCTGCAATGATACCGCGAGACCCACGCTCACCGGCTCC
AGATTTATCAGCAATAAACCAGCCAGCCGGAAGGGCCGAGCGCAGAAGTGGTCCTGCAACTTTATCCGCC
TCCATCCAGTCTATTAATTGTTGCCGGGAAGCTAGAGTAAGTAGTTCGCCAGTTAATAGTTTGCGCAACG
TTGTTGCCATTGCTACAGGCATCGTGGTGTCACGCTCGTCGTTTGGTATGGCTTCATTCAGCTCCGGTTC
CCAACGATCAAGGCGAGTTACATGATCCCCCATGTTGTGCAAAAAAGCGGTTAGCTCCTTCGGTCCTCCG
ATCGTTGTCAGAAGTAAGTTGGCCGCAGTGTTATCACTCATGGTTATGGCAGCACTGCATAATTCTCTTA
CTGTCATGCCATCCGTAAGATGCTTTTCTGTGACTGGTGAGTACTCAACCAAGTCATTCTGAGAATAGTG
TATGCGGCGACCGAGTTGCTCTTGCCCGGCGTCAATACGGGATAATACCGCGCCACATAGCAGAACTTTA
AAAGTGCTCATCATTGGAAAACGTTCTTCGGGGCGAAAACTCTCAAGGATCTTACCGCTGTTGAGATCCA
GTTCGATGTAACCCACTCGTGCACCCAACTGATCTTCAGCATCTTTTACTTTCACCAGCGTTTCTGGGTG
AGCAAAAACAGGAAGGCAAAATGCCGCAAAAAAGGGAATAAGGGCGACACGGAAATGTTGAATACTCATA
CTCTTCCTTTTTCAATATTATTGAAGCATTTATCAGGGTTATTGTCTCATGAGCGGATACATATTTGAAT
GTATTTAGAAAAATAAACAAATAGGGGTTCCGCGCACATTTCCCCGAAAAGTGCCACCTGACGTCGACGG
ATCGGGAGATCGATCTCCCGATCCCCTAGGGTCTACTCTCAGTACAATCTGCTCTGATGCCGCATAGTTA
AGCCAGTATCTGCTCCCTGCTTGTGTGTTGGAGGTCGCTGAGTAGTGCGCGAGCAAAATTTAAGCTACAA
CAAGGCAAGGCTTGACCGACAATTGCATGAAGAATCTGCTTAGGGTTAGGCGTTTTGCGCTGCTTCGCGA
TGTACGGGCCAGATATACGCGTT
Features (pLannotate 1.2.2; 17 found; start..end, strand, type, name):
      1..380     +  enhancer       CMV enhancer: human cytomegalovirus immediate early enhancer
    381..584     +  promoter       CMV promoter: human cytomegalovirus (CMV) immediate early promoter
    626..644     +  promoter       T7 promoter: promoter for bacteriophage T7 RNA polymerase
    715..2316    +  CDS            Cas9(N): N-terminal portion of Streptococcus pyogenes Cas9 (Zetsche et al., 2015)
   2317..4811    +  CDS            Cas9(C) (fragment): C-terminal portion of Streptococcus pyogenes Cas9 (Zetsche et al., 2015)
   4915..6946    +  CDS            gag-pol (fragment): Moloney murine leukemia virus Gag-Pol polyprotein; gag-pol; contains a read-through stop codon
   7063..7287    +  polyA_signal   bGH poly(A) signal: bovine growth hormone polyadenylation signal
   7291..7312    +  promoter       SV40 promoter (fragment): SV40 enhancer and early promoter
   7317..7333    +  misc_feature   MCS (fragment): pBluescript multiple cloning site
   7382..7398    -  protein_bind   lac operator: The lac repressor binds to the lac operator to inhibit transcription in E. coli. This inhibition can be relieved by adding lactose or isopropyl-β-D-thiogalactopyranoside (IPTG). lac repressor encoded by lacI
   7406..7436    -  promoter       lac promoter: promoter for the E. coli lac operon
   7451..7472    -  protein_bind   CAP binding site: CAP binding activates transcription in the presence of cAMP. E. coli catabolite activator protein
   7485..7577    -  CDS            lacI (fragment): lac repressor; lacI; The lac repressor binds to the lac operator to inhibit transcription in E. coli. This inhibition can be relieved by adding lactose or isopropyl-β-D-thiogalactopyranoside (IPTG).
   7760..8348    -  rep_origin     ori: high-copy-number ColE1/pMB1/pBR322/pUC origin of replication
   8519..9379    -  CDS            AmpR: β-lactamase; bla; confers resistance to ampicillin, carbenicillin, and related antibiotics
   9380..9484    -  promoter       AmpR promoter: bla
   9555..9599    -  misc_feature   bom (fragment): basis of mobility region from pBR322
