>Addgene plasmid #159984 | pCMV-PE2-VRER | addgene full sequence | sequence record 313615 | Addgene NGS Result
GGGCGCTCTTCCGCTTCCTCGCTCACTGACTCGCTGCGCTCGGTCGTTCGGCTGCGGCGAGCGGTATCAG
CTCACTCAAAGGCGGTAATACGGTTATCCACAGAATCAGGGGATAACGCAGGAAAGAACATGTGAGCAAA
AGGCCAGCAAAAGGCCAGGAACCGTAAAAAGGCCGCGTTGCTGGCGTTTTTCCATAGGCTCCGCCCCCCT
GACGAGCATCACAAAAATCGACGCTCAAGTCAGAGGTGGCGAAACCCGACAGGACTATAAAGATACCAGG
CGTTTCCCCCTGGAAGCTCCCTCGTGCGCTCTCCTGTTCCGACCCTGCCGCTTACCGGATACCTGTCCGC
CTTTCTCCCTTCGGGAAGCGTGGCGCTTTCTCATAGCTCACGCTGTAGGTATCTCAGTTCGGTGTAGGTC
GTTCGCTCCAAGCTGGGCTGTGTGCACGAACCCCCCGTTCAGCCCGACCGCTGCGCCTTATCCGGTAACT
ATCGTCTTGAGTCCAACCCGGTAAGACACGACTTATCGCCACTGGCAGCAGCCACTGGTAACAGGATTAG
CAGAGCGAGGTATGTAGGCGGTGCTACAGAGTTCTTGAAGTGGTGGCCTAACTACGGCTACACTAGAAGA
ACAGTATTTGGTATCTGCGCTCTGCTGAAGCCAGTTACCTTCGGAAAAAGAGTTGGTAGCTCTTGATCCG
GCAAACAAACCACCGCTGGTAGCGGTGGTTTTTTTGTTTGCAAGCAGCAGATTACGCGCAGAAAAAAAGG
ATCTCAAGAAGATCCTTTGATCTTTTCTACGGGGTCTGACACTCAGTGGAACGAAAACTCACGTTAAGGG
ATTTTGGTCATGAGATTATCAAAAAGGATCTTCACCTAGATCCTTTTAAATTAAAAATGAAGTTTTAAAT
CAATCTAAAGTATATATGAGTAAACTTGGTCTGACAGTTACCAATGCTTAATCAGTGAGGCACCTATCTC
AGCGATCTGTCTATTTCGTTCATCCATAGTTGCCTGACTCCCCGTCGTGTAGATAACTACGATACGGGAG
GGCTTACCATCTGGCCCCAGTGCTGCAATGATACCGCGAGACCCACGCTCACCGGCTCCAGATTTATCAG
CAATAAACCAGCCAGCCGGAAGGGCCGAGCGCAGAAGTGGTCCTGCAACTTTATCCGCCTCCATCCAGTC
TATTAATTGTTGCCGGGAAGCTAGAGTAAGTAGTTCGCCAGTTAATAGTTTGCGCAACGTTGTTGCCATT
GCTACAGGCATCGTGGTGTCACGCTCGTCGTTTGGTATGGCTTCATTCAGCTCCGGTTCCCAACGATCAA
GGCGAGTTACATGATCCCCCATGTTGTGCAAAAAAGCGGTTAGCTCCTTCGGTCCTCCGATCGTTGTCAG
AAGTAAGTTGGCCGCAGTGTTATCACTCATGGTTATGGCAGCACTGCATAATTCTCTTACTGTCATGCCA
TCCGTAAGATGCTTTTCTGTGACTGGTGAGTACTCAACCAAGTCATTCTGAGAATAGTGTATGCGGCGAC
CGAGTTGCTCTTGCCCGGCGTCAATACGGGATAATACCGCGCCACATAGCAGAACTTTAAAAGTGCTCAT
CATTGGAAAACGTTCTTCGGGGCGAAAACTCTCAAGGATCTTACCGCTGTTGAGATCCAGTTCGATGTAA
CCCACTCGTGCACCCAACTGATCTTCAGCATCTTTTACTTTCACCAGCGTTTCTGGGTGAGCAAAAACAG
GAAGGCAAAATGCCGCAAAAAAGGGAATAAGGGCGACACGGAAATGTTGAATACTCATACTCTTCCTTTT
TCAATATTATTGAAGCATTTATCAGGGTTATTGTCTCATGAGCGGATACATATTTGAATGTATTTAGAAA
AATAAACAAATAGGGGTTCCGCGCACATTTCCCCGAAAAGTGCCACCTGACGTCGACGGATCGGGAGATC
GATCTCCCGATCCCCTAGGGTCTACTCTCAGTACAATCTGCTCTGATGCCGCATAGTTAAGCCAGTATCT
GCTCCCTGCTTGTGTGTTGGAGGTCGCTGAGTAGTGCGCGAGCAAAATTTAAGCTACAACAAGGCAAGGC
TTGACCGACAATTGCATGAAGAATCTGCTTAGGGTTAGGCGTTTTGCGCTGCTTCGCGATGTACGGGCCA
GATATACGCGTTGACATTGATTATTGACTAGTTATTAATAGTAATCAATTACGGGGTCATTAGTTCATAG
CCCATATATGGAGTTCCGCGTTACATAACTTACGGTAAATGGCCCGCCTGGCTGACCGCCCAACGACCCC
CGCCCATTGACGTCAATAATGACGTATGTTCCCATAGTAACGCCAATAGGGACTTTCCATTGACGTCAAT
GGGTGGAGTATTTACGGTAAACTGCCCACTTGGCAGTACATCAAGTGTATCATATGCCAAGTACGCCCCC
TATTGACGTCAATGACGGTAAATGGCCCGCCTGGCATTATGCCCAGTACATGACCTTATGGGACTTTCCT
ACTTGGCAGTACATCTACGTATTAGTCATCGCTATTACCATGGTGATGCGGTTTTGGCAGTACATCAATG
GGCGTGGATAGCGGTTTGACTCACGGGGATTTCCAAGTCTCCACCCCATTGACGTCAATGGGAGTTTGTT
TTGGCACCAAAATCAACGGGACTTTCCAAAATGTCGTAACAACTCCGCCCCATTGACGCAAATGGGCGGT
AGGCGTGTACGGTGGGAGGTCTATATAAGCAGAGCTGGTTTAGTGAACCGTCAGATCCGCTAGAGATCCG
CGGCCGCTAATACGACTCACTATAGGGAGAGCCGCCACCATGAAACGGACAGCCGACGGAAGCGAGTTCG
AGTCACCAAAGAAGAAGCGGAAAGTCGACAAGAAGTACAGCATCGGCCTGGACATCGGCACCAACTCTGT
GGGCTGGGCCGTGATCACCGACGAGTACAAGGTGCCCAGCAAGAAATTCAAGGTGCTGGGCAACACCGAC
CGGCACAGCATCAAGAAGAACCTGATCGGAGCCCTGCTGTTCGACAGCGGCGAAACAGCCGAGGCCACCC
GGCTGAAGAGAACCGCCAGAAGAAGATACACCAGACGGAAGAACCGGATCTGCTATCTGCAAGAGATCTT
CAGCAACGAGATGGCCAAGGTGGACGACAGCTTCTTCCACAGACTGGAAGAGTCCTTCCTGGTGGAAGAG
GATAAGAAGCACGAGCGGCACCCCATCTTCGGCAACATCGTGGACGAGGTGGCCTACCACGAGAAGTACC
CCACCATCTACCACCTGAGAAAGAAACTGGTGGACAGCACCGACAAGGCCGACCTGCGGCTGATCTATCT
GGCCCTGGCCCACATGATCAAGTTCCGGGGCCACTTCCTGATCGAGGGCGACCTGAACCCCGACAACAGC
GACGTGGACAAGCTGTTCATCCAGCTGGTGCAGACCTACAACCAGCTGTTCGAGGAAAACCCCATCAACG
CCAGCGGCGTGGACGCCAAGGCCATCCTGTCTGCCAGACTGAGCAAGAGCAGACGGCTGGAAAATCTGAT
CGCCCAGCTGCCCGGCGAGAAGAAGAATGGCCTGTTCGGAAACCTGATTGCCCTGAGCCTGGGCCTGACC
CCCAACTTCAAGAGCAACTTCGACCTGGCCGAGGATGCCAAACTGCAGCTGAGCAAGGACACCTACGACG
ACGACCTGGACAACCTGCTGGCCCAGATCGGCGACCAGTACGCCGACCTGTTTCTGGCCGCCAAGAACCT
GTCCGACGCCATCCTGCTGAGCGACATCCTGAGAGTGAACACCGAGATCACCAAGGCCCCCCTGAGCGCC
TCTATGATCAAGAGATACGACGAGCACCACCAGGACCTGACCCTGCTGAAAGCTCTCGTGCGGCAGCAGC
TGCCTGAGAAGTACAAAGAGATTTTCTTCGACCAGAGCAAGAACGGCTACGCCGGCTACATTGACGGCGG
AGCCAGCCAGGAAGAGTTCTACAAGTTCATCAAGCCCATCCTGGAAAAGATGGACGGCACCGAGGAACTG
CTCGTGAAGCTGAACAGAGAGGACCTGCTGCGGAAGCAGCGGACCTTCGACAACGGCAGCATCCCCCACC
AGATCCACCTGGGAGAGCTGCACGCCATTCTGCGGCGGCAGGAAGATTTTTACCCATTCCTGAAGGACAA
CCGGGAAAAGATCGAGAAGATCCTGACCTTCCGCATCCCCTACTACGTGGGCCCTCTGGCCAGGGGAAAC
AGCAGATTCGCCTGGATGACCAGAAAGAGCGAGGAAACCATCACCCCCTGGAACTTCGAGGAAGTGGTGG
ACAAGGGCGCTTCCGCCCAGAGCTTCATCGAGCGGATGACCAACTTCGATAAGAACCTGCCCAACGAGAA
GGTGCTGCCCAAGCACAGCCTGCTGTACGAGTACTTCACCGTGTATAACGAGCTGACCAAAGTGAAATAC
GTGACCGAGGGAATGAGAAAGCCCGCCTTCCTGAGCGGCGAGCAGAAAAAGGCCATCGTGGACCTGCTGT
TCAAGACCAACCGGAAAGTGACCGTGAAGCAGCTGAAAGAGGACTACTTCAAGAAAATCGAGTGCTTCGA
CTCCGTGGAAATCTCCGGCGTGGAAGATCGGTTCAACGCCTCCCTGGGCACATACCACGATCTGCTGAAA
ATTATCAAGGACAAGGACTTCCTGGACAATGAGGAAAACGAGGACATTCTGGAAGATATCGTGCTGACCC
TGACACTGTTTGAGGACAGAGAGATGATCGAGGAACGGCTGAAAACCTATGCCCACCTGTTCGACGACAA
AGTGATGAAGCAGCTGAAGCGGCGGAGATACACCGGCTGGGGCAGGCTGAGCCGGAAGCTGATCAACGGC
ATCCGGGACAAGCAGTCCGGCAAGACAATCCTGGATTTCCTGAAGTCCGACGGCTTCGCCAACAGAAACT
TCATGCAGCTGATCCACGACGACAGCCTGACCTTTAAAGAGGACATCCAGAAAGCCCAGGTGTCCGGCCA
GGGCGATAGCCTGCACGAGCACATTGCCAATCTGGCCGGCAGCCCCGCCATTAAGAAGGGCATCCTGCAG
ACAGTGAAGGTGGTGGACGAGCTCGTGAAAGTGATGGGCCGGCACAAGCCCGAGAACATCGTGATCGAAA
TGGCCAGAGAGAACCAGACCACCCAGAAGGGACAGAAGAACAGCCGCGAGAGAATGAAGCGGATCGAAGA
GGGCATCAAAGAGCTGGGCAGCCAGATCCTGAAAGAACACCCCGTGGAAAACACCCAGCTGCAGAACGAG
AAGCTGTACCTGTACTACCTGCAGAATGGGCGGGATATGTACGTGGACCAGGAACTGGACATCAACCGGC
TGTCCGACTACGATGTGGACGCTATCGTGCCTCAGAGCTTTCTGAAGGACGACTCCATCGACAACAAGGT
GCTGACCAGAAGCGACAAGAACCGGGGCAAGAGCGACAACGTGCCCTCCGAAGAGGTCGTGAAGAAGATG
AAGAACTACTGGCGGCAGCTGCTGAACGCCAAGCTGATTACCCAGAGAAAGTTCGACAATCTGACCAAGG
CCGAGAGAGGCGGCCTGAGCGAACTGGATAAGGCCGGCTTCATCAAGAGACAGCTGGTGGAAACCCGGCA
GATCACAAAGCACGTGGCACAGATCCTGGACTCCCGCATGAACACTAAGTACGACGAGAATGACAAGCTG
ATCCGGGAAGTGAAAGTGATCACCCTGAAGTCCAAGCTGGTGTCCGATTTCCGGAAGGATTTCCAGTTTT
ACAAAGTGCGCGAGATCAACAACTACCACCACGCCCACGACGCCTACCTGAACGCCGTCGTGGGAACCGC
CCTGATCAAAAAGTACCCTAAGCTGGAAAGCGAGTTCGTGTACGGCGACTACAAGGTGTACGACGTGCGG
AAGATGATCGCCAAGAGCGAGCAGGAAATCGGCAAGGCTACCGCCAAGTACTTCTTCTACAGCAACATCA
TGAACTTTTTCAAGACCGAGATTACCCTGGCCAACGGCGAGATCCGGAAGCGGCCTCTGATCGAGACAAA
CGGCGAAACCGGGGAGATCGTGTGGGATAAGGGCCGGGATTTTGCCACCGTGCGGAAAGTGCTGAGCATG
CCCCAAGTGAATATCGTGAAAAAGACCGAGGTGCAGACAGGCGGCTTCAGCAAAGAGTCTATCCTGCCCA
AGAGGAACAGCGATAAGCTGATCGCCAGAAAGAAGGACTGGGACCCTAAGAAGTACGGCGGCTTCGTGAG
CCCCACCGTGGCCTATTCTGTGCTGGTGGTGGCCAAAGTGGAAAAGGGCAAGTCCAAGAAACTGAAGAGT
GTGAAAGAGCTGCTGGGGATCACCATCATGGAAAGAAGCAGCTTCGAGAAGAATCCCATCGACTTTCTGG
AAGCCAAGGGCTACAAAGAAGTGAAAAAGGACCTGATCATCAAGCTGCCTAAGTACTCCCTGTTCGAGCT
GGAAAACGGCCGGAAGAGAATGCTGGCCTCTGCCAGAGAACTGCAGAAGGGAAACGAACTGGCCCTGCCC
TCCAAATATGTGAACTTCCTGTACCTGGCCAGCCACTATGAGAAGCTGAAGGGCTCCCCCGAGGATAATG
AGCAGAAACAGCTGTTTGTGGAACAGCACAAGCACTACCTGGACGAGATCATCGAGCAGATCAGCGAGTT
CTCCAAGAGAGTGATCCTGGCCGACGCTAATCTGGACAAAGTGCTGTCCGCCTACAACAAGCACCGGGAT
AAGCCCATCAGAGAGCAGGCCGAGAATATCATCCACCTGTTTACCCTGACCAATCTGGGAGCCCCTGCCG
CCTTCAAGTACTTTGACACCACCATCGACCGGAAGGAGTACAGAAGCACCAAAGAGGTGCTGGACGCCAC
CCTGATCCACCAGAGCATCACCGGCCTGTACGAGACACGGATCGACCTGTCTCAGCTGGGAGGTGACTCT
GGAGGATCTAGCGGAGGATCCTCTGGCAGCGAGACACCAGGAACAAGCGAGTCAGCAACACCAGAGAGCA
GTGGCGGCAGCAGCGGCGGCAGCAGCACCCTAAATATAGAAGATGAGTATCGGCTACATGAGACCTCAAA
AGAGCCAGATGTTTCTCTAGGGTCCACATGGCTGTCTGATTTTCCTCAGGCCTGGGCGGAAACCGGGGGC
ATGGGACTGGCAGTTCGCCAAGCTCCTCTGATCATACCTCTGAAAGCAACCTCTACCCCCGTGTCCATAA
AACAATACCCCATGTCACAAGAAGCCAGACTGGGGATCAAGCCCCACATACAGAGACTGTTGGACCAGGG
AATACTGGTACCCTGCCAGTCCCCCTGGAACACGCCCCTGCTACCCGTTAAGAAACCAGGGACTAATGAT
TATAGGCCTGTCCAGGATCTGAGAGAAGTCAACAAGCGGGTGGAAGACATCCACCCCACCGTGCCCAACC
CTTACAACCTCTTGAGCGGGCTCCCACCGTCCCACCAGTGGTACACTGTGCTTGATTTAAAGGATGCCTT
TTTCTGCCTGAGACTCCACCCCACCAGTCAGCCTCTCTTCGCCTTTGAGTGGAGAGATCCAGAGATGGGA
ATCTCAGGACAATTGACCTGGACCAGACTCCCACAGGGTTTCAAAAACAGTCCCACCCTGTTTAATGAGG
CACTGCACAGAGACCTAGCAGACTTCCGGATCCAGCACCCAGACTTGATCCTGCTACAGTACGTGGATGA
CTTACTGCTGGCCGCCACTTCTGAGCTAGACTGCCAACAAGGTACTCGGGCCCTGTTACAAACCCTAGGG
AACCTCGGGTATCGGGCCTCGGCCAAGAAAGCCCAAATTTGCCAGAAACAGGTCAAGTATCTGGGGTATC
TTCTAAAAGAGGGTCAGAGATGGCTGACTGAGGCCAGAAAAGAGACTGTGATGGGGCAGCCTACTCCGAA
GACCCCTCGACAACTAAGGGAGTTCCTAGGGAAGGCAGGCTTCTGTCGCCTCTTCATCCCTGGGTTTGCA
GAAATGGCAGCCCCCCTGTACCCTCTCACCAAACCGGGGACTCTGTTTAATTGGGGCCCAGACCAACAAA
AGGCCTATCAAGAAATCAAGCAAGCTCTTCTAACTGCCCCAGCCCTGGGGTTGCCAGATTTGACTAAGCC
CTTTGAACTCTTTGTCGACGAGAAGCAGGGCTACGCCAAAGGTGTCCTAACGCAAAAACTGGGACCTTGG
CGTCGGCCGGTGGCCTACCTGTCCAAAAAGCTAGACCCAGTAGCAGCTGGGTGGCCCCCTTGCCTACGGA
TGGTAGCAGCCATTGCCGTACTGACAAAGGATGCAGGCAAGCTAACCATGGGACAGCCACTAGTCATTCT
GGCCCCCCATGCAGTAGAGGCACTAGTCAAACAACCCCCCGACCGCTGGCTTTCCAACGCCCGGATGACT
CACTATCAGGCCTTGCTTTTGGACACGGACCGGGTCCAGTTCGGACCGGTGGTAGCCCTGAACCCGGCTA
CGCTGCTCCCACTGCCTGAGGAAGGGCTGCAACACAACTGCCTTGATATCCTGGCCGAAGCCCACGGAAC
CCGACCCGACCTAACGGACCAGCCGCTCCCAGACGCCGACCACACCTGGTACACGGATGGAAGCAGTCTC
TTACAAGAGGGACAGCGTAAGGCGGGAGCTGCGGTGACCACCGAGACCGAGGTAATCTGGGCTAAAGCCC
TGCCAGCCGGGACATCCGCTCAGCGGGCTGAACTGATAGCACTCACCCAGGCCCTAAAGATGGCAGAAGG
TAAGAAGCTAAATGTTTATACTGATAGCCGTTATGCTTTTGCTACTGCCCATATCCATGGAGAAATATAC
AGAAGGCGTGGGTGGCTCACATCAGAAGGCAAAGAGATCAAAAATAAAGACGAGATCTTGGCCCTACTAA
AAGCCCTCTTTCTGCCCAAAAGACTTAGCATAATCCATTGTCCAGGACATCAAAAGGGACACAGCGCCGA
GGCTAGAGGCAACCGGATGGCTGACCAAGCGGCCCGAAAGGCAGCCATCACAGAGACTCCAGACACCTCT
ACCCTCCTCATAGAAAATTCATCACCCTCTGGCGGCTCAAAAAGAACCGCCGACGGCAGCGAATTCGAGC
CCAAGAAGAAGAGGAAAGTCTAACCGGTCATCATCACCATCACCATTGAGTTTAAACCCGCTGATCAGCC
TCGACTGTGCCTTCTAGTTGCCAGCCATCTGTTGTTTGCCCCTCCCCCGTGCCTTCCTTGACCCTGGAAG
GTGCCACTCCCACTGTCCTTTCCTAATAAAATGAGAAAATTGCATCGCATTGTCTGAGTAGGTGTCATTC
TATTCTGGGGGGTGGGGTGGGGCAGGACAGCAAGGGGGAGGATTGGGAAGACAATAGCAGGCATGCTGGG
GATGCGGTGGGCTCTATGGCTTCTGAGGCGGAAAGAACCAGCTGGGGCTCGATACCGTCGACCTCTAGCT
AGAGCTTGGCGTAATCATGGTCATAGCTGTTTCCTGTGTGAAATTGTTATCCGCTCACAATTCCACACAA
CATACGAGCCGGAAGCATAAAGTGTAAAGCCTAGGGTGCCTAATGAGTGAGCTAACTCACATTAATTGCG
TTGCGCTCACTGCCCGCTTTCCAGTCGGGAAACCTGTCGTGCCAGCTGCATTAATGAATCGGCCAACGCG
CGGGGAGAGGCGGTTTGCGTATT
Features (pLannotate 1.2.2; 17 found; start..end, strand, type, name):
    189..777     -  rep_origin     ori: high-copy-number ColE1/pMB1/pBR322/pUC origin of replication
    948..1808    -  CDS            AmpR: β-lactamase; bla; confers resistance to ampicillin, carbenicillin, and related antibiotics
   1809..1913    -  promoter       AmpR promoter: bla
   1984..2028    -  misc_feature   bom (fragment): basis of mobility region from pBR322
   2183..2562    +  enhancer       CMV enhancer: human cytomegalovirus immediate early enhancer
   2563..2766    +  promoter       CMV promoter: human cytomegalovirus (CMV) immediate early promoter
   2808..2826    +  promoter       T7 promoter: promoter for bacteriophage T7 RNA polymerase
   2897..4498    +  CDS            Cas9(N): N-terminal portion of Streptococcus pyogenes Cas9 (Zetsche et al., 2015)
   4499..6993    +  CDS            Cas9(C) (fragment): C-terminal portion of Streptococcus pyogenes Cas9 (Zetsche et al., 2015)
   7097..9128    +  CDS            gag-pol (fragment): Moloney murine leukemia virus Gag-Pol polyprotein; gag-pol; contains a read-through stop codon
   9245..9469    +  polyA_signal   bGH poly(A) signal: bovine growth hormone polyadenylation signal
   9473..9494    +  promoter       SV40 promoter (fragment): SV40 enhancer and early promoter
   9499..9515    +  misc_feature   MCS (fragment): pBluescript multiple cloning site
   9564..9580    -  protein_bind   lac operator: The lac repressor binds to the lac operator to inhibit transcription in E. coli. This inhibition can be relieved by adding lactose or isopropyl-β-D-thiogalactopyranoside (IPTG). lac repressor encoded by lacI
   9588..9618    -  promoter       lac promoter: promoter for the E. coli lac operon
   9633..9654    -  protein_bind   CAP binding site: CAP binding activates transcription in the presence of cAMP. E. coli catabolite activator protein
   9667..6       -  CDS            lacI (fragment) (across the origin): lac repressor; lacI; The lac repressor binds to the lac operator to inhibit transcription in E. coli. This inhibition can be relieved by adding lactose or isopropyl-β-D-thiogalactopyranoside (IPTG).
