[The description below was written by a language model from this plasmid's Addgene catalogue record and pLannotate feature annotations shown in this document.]
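Description:
pCMV-PE2-VRER is a 9,753 bp mammalian expression plasmid on a pCMV backbone that encodes a prime editor with altered PAM specificity. It is propagated in E. coli from a high-copy ColE1/pUC-type origin and selected with ampicillin through the β-lactamase gene and its native promoter. No mammalian selection marker is annotated, so the plasmid is suited to transient delivery. Small remnants of backbone sequence (fragments of the lac promoter/operator region, lacI, an SV40 promoter, a pBluescript MCS and the pBR322 bom site) are also detected but have no evident role in the payload.

The expression cassette consists of the human CMV immediate-early enhancer and promoter, a T7 promoter that also serves as a forward sequencing primer site, the PE2-VRER open reading frame, and a bovine growth hormone polyadenylation signal. The coding region is a single synthetic fusion. Streptococcus pyogenes Cas9 is annotated by the software as adjoining N- and C-terminal portions. After a short unannotated gap that presumably encodes a linker, it is followed by the reverse transcriptase domain of Moloney murine leukemia virus, which the annotation tool recognises as a gag-pol fragment. Bipartite SV40 nuclear localisation signals flank the fusion at both termini. In the PE2 architecture, a Cas9 nickase guided by a separately supplied prime editing guide RNA nicks the target strand, and the reverse transcriptase copies the desired edit from the guide's template extension. The "VRER" name indicates a Cas9 PAM-variant, although the record does not list the specific substitutions or the PAM recognised.

The depositor sequence and the repository's sequencing result are the same length and show identical features, differing only in start coordinate. The plasmid is used for prime editing in mammalian cells at sites not accessible to the standard editor.
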