Addgene plasmid #159984: pCMV-PE2-VRER
Purpose: Prime editing in mammalian cells
Depositing lab: Yongsub Kim. Publication: Engineered Prime Editors with PAM flexibility. Kweon J, Yoon JK, Jang AH, Shin HR, See JE, Jang G, Kim JI, Kim Y. Mol Ther. 2021 Feb 23. pii: S1525-0016(21)00089-7. doi: 10.1016/j.ymthe.2021.02.022. PubMed 33636398.
Backbone
  Vector backbone: pCMV
  Vector type: Mammalian Expression
Growth in bacteria
  Bacterial resistance: Ampicillin, 100 μg/mL
  Growth temperature: 37°C
  Growth strain: DH5alpha
  Copy number: High Copy
Gene/Insert
  Gene/Insert name: PE2-VRER
  Species: Synthetic; Cas9 is from S. pyogenes; M-MLV RT is from the Moloney murine leukemia virus
  Promoter: CMV
  Tag / fusion protein: BpSV40 NLS (N terminal on insert); BpSV40 NLS (C terminal on insert)
  Cloning method: Gibson Cloning
  Sequencing primers: 5′ T7-forward; 3′ BGH-reverse
Terms and licenses: Academic/Nonprofit Terms; Industry Terms: Not Available to Industry
Depositor comments: Please visit https://www.biorxiv.org/content/10.1101/2020.11.10.377580v1 for bioRxiv preprint.
How to cite: pCMV-PE2-VRER was a gift from Yongsub Kim (Addgene plasmid # 159984 ; http://n2t.net/addgene:159984 ; RRID:Addgene_159984)
